>Addgene plasmid #219882 | pCfb13207 | addgene full sequence | sequence record 435598 | Addgene NGS Result
TTCGTAGATAATGGAATACAAATGGATATCCAGAGTATACACATGGATAGTATACACTGACACGACAATT
CTGTATCTCTTTATGTTAACTACTGTGAGGCATTAAATAGAGCTTGATATATAAAATGTTACATTTCACA
GTCTGAACTTTTGCAGATTACCTAATTTGGTAAGATATTAATTATGAACTGAAAGTTGATGGCATCCCTA
AATTTGATGCAACGGAATGCGTGCGATAGTGAATCATTGCTAACAGATCAAGTAATCGTATCAATCGTTC
CACGTCTTATCCAGACTCGATTTCCGCCCTAACCTAAGGAAACTGCTGAGTAATTTCGAGGTTGGTTCCT
AACAAAAGCCAAGAAACGCGCCGATGGTTTAGTGGTAAAATCCATCGTTGCCATCGATGGGCCCCCGGTT
CGATTCCGGGTCGGCGCATTATCACGAAGTCATCGACAGTTTTAGAGCTAGAAATAGCAAGTTAAAATAA
GGCTAGTCCGTTATCAACTTGAAAAAGTGGCACCGAGTCGGTGGTGCTTTTTTTGTGTGGGTACGGTGTG
AATACATAGCATCACCGAAAGGGTCTAGCGGATAGCTACCACTGGCCAAAAAAAAAAGGGACAACAAAGA
ACGCTCGCTACATGTTTGTACCCTTCCAAATACACTGACACCACATTAGATCGCAGCTTATCAGGAAACG
CACCACTATAAATGCTAAAGACTGAAGAGCTCTTCAATGAACCACAACACGTCATTTCAGCAGCAGTTGT
TGCAGCAGCTGCACCAGCCCGGCGGCAGCAACCCGGGCGGGGTGGGCGCAACTGGAGCAGGCAACAACAG
TCCCTCCTATCCCGAGGCCAGTTTGATGGGCTCCAAATTCTGGCAGAAACAGATGCAAATCGCGTGCATT
CGCGGCCGCATTTAAATCCCCACTTCAGAAGTTCCTATACTTTCTAGAGAATAGGAACTTCACTATAGAG
TCGAATAAGGGCGACACCCCATAATTAGCCCGGGCGAAAGGCCCAGTCTTTCGACTGAGCCTTTCGTTTT
ATTTGATGCCTGGCAGTTCCCTACTCTCGCATGGGGAGTCCCCACACTACCATCGGCGCTACGGCGTTTC
ACTTCTGAGTTCGGCATGGGGTCAGGTGGGACCACCGCGCTACTGCCGCCAGGCAAACAAGGGGTGTTAT
GAGCCATATTCAGGTATAAATGGGCTCGCGATAATGTTCAGAATTGGTTAATTGGTTGTAACACTGACCC
CTATTTGTTTATTTTTCTAAATACATTCAAATATGTATCCGCTCATGAGACAATAACCCTGATAAATGCT
TCAATAATATTGAAAAAGGAAGAATATGAGTATTCAACATTTCCGTGTCGCCCTTATTCCCTTTTTTGCG
GCATTTTGCCTTCCTGTTTTTGCTCACCCAGAAACGCTGGTGAAAGTAAAAGATGCTGAAGATCAGTTGG
GTGCACGAGTGGGTTACATCGAACTGGATCTCAACAGCGGTAAGATCCTTGAGAGTTTTCGCCCCGAAGA
ACGTTTTCCAATGATGAGCACTTTTAAAGTTCTGCTATGTGGCGCGGTATTATCCCGTATTGACGCCGGG
CAAGAGCAACTCGGTCGCCGCATACACTATTCTCAGAATGACTTGGTTGAGTACTCACCAGTCACAGAAA
AGCATCTTACGGATGGCATGACAGTAAGAGAATTATGCAGTGCTGCCATAACCATGAGTGATAACACTGC
GGCCAACTTACTTCTGACAACGATCGGAGGACCGAAGGAGCTAACCGCTTTTTTGCACAACATGGGGGAT
CATGTAACTCGCCTTGATCGTTGGGAACCGGAGCTGAATGAAGCCATACCAAACGACGAGCGTGACACCA
CGATGCCTGTAGCGATGGCAACAACGTTGCGCAAACTATTAACTGGCGAACTACTTACTCTAGCTTCCCG
GCAACAATTAATAGACTGGATGGAGGCGGATAAAGTTGCAGGACCACTTCTGCGCTCGGCCCTTCCGGCT
GGCTGGTTTATTGCTGATAAATCCGGAGCCGGTGAGCGTGGTTCTCGCGGTATCATCGCAGCGCTGGGGC
CAGATGGTAAGCCCTCCCGTATCGTAGTTATCTACACGACGGGGAGTCAGGCAACTATGGATGAACGAAA
TAGACAGATCGCTGAGATAGGTGCCTCACTGATTAAGCATTGGTAAGCAGAGCATTACGCTGACTTGACG
GGACGGCGCAAGCTCATGACCAAAATCCCTTAACGTGAGTTACGCGCGCGTCGTTCCACTGAGCGTCAGA
CCCCGTAGAAAAGATCAAAGGATCTTCTTGAGATCCTTTTTTTCTGCGCGTAATCTGCTGCTTGCAAACA
AAAAAACCACCGCTACCAGCGGTGGTTTGTTTGCCGGATCAAGAGCTACCAACTCTTTTTCCGAAGGTAA
CTGGCTTCAGCAGAGCGCAGATACCAAATACTGTTCTTCTAGTGTAGCCGTAGTTAGCCCACCACTTCAA
GAACTCTGTAGCACCGCCTACATACCTCGCTCTGCTAATCCTGTTACCAGTGGCTGCTGCCAGTGGCGAT
AAGTCGTGTCTTACCGGGTTGGACTCAAGACGATAGTTACCGGATAAGGCGCAGCGGTCGGGCTGAACGG
GGGGTTCGTGCACACAGCCCAGCTTGGAGCGAACGACCTACACCGAACTGAGATACCTACAGCGTGAGCT
ATGAGAAAGCGCCACGCTTCCCGAAGGGAGAAAGGCGGACAGGTATCCGGTAAGCGGCAGGGTCGGAACA
GGAGAGCGCACGAGGGAGCTTCCAGGGGGAAACGCCTGGTATCTTTATAGTCCTGTCGGGTTTCGCCACC
TCTGACTTGAGCGTCGATTTTTGTGATGCTCGTCAGGGGGGCGGAGCCTATGGAAAAACGCCAGCAACGC
GGCCTTTTTACGGTTCCTGGCCTTTTGCTGGCCTTTTGCTCACATGTTCTTTCCTGCGTTATCCCCTGAT
TCTGTGGATAACCGTATTACCGCCTTTGAGTGAGCTGATACCGCTCGCCGCAGCCGAACGACCGAGCGCA
GCGAGTCAGTGAGCGAGGAAGCGGAAGGCGAGAGTAGGGAACTGCCAGGCATCAAACTAAGCAGAAGGCC
CCTGACGGATGGCCTTTTTGCGTTTCTACAAACTCTTTCTGTGTTGTAAAACGACGGCCAGTCTTAAGCT
CGGGCCCCCTGGGCGGTTCTGATAACGAGTAATCGTTAATCCGCAAATAACGTAAAAACCCGCTTCGGCG
GGTTTTTTTATGGGGGGAGTTTAGGGAAAGAGCATTTGTCAGAATATTTAAGGGCGCCTGTCACTTTGCT
TGATATATGAGAATTATTTAACCTTATAAATGAGAAAAAAGCAACGCACTTTAAATAAGATACGTTGCTT
TTTCGATTGATGAACACCTATAATTAAACTATTCATCTATTATTTATGATTTTTTGTATATACAATATTT
CTAGTTTGTTAAAGAGAATTAAGAAAATAAATCTCGAAAATAATAAAGGGAAAATCAGTTTTTGATATCA
AAATTATACATGTCAACGATAATACAAAATATAATACAAACTATAAGATGTTATCAGTATTTATTATGCA
TTTAGAATAAATTTTGTGTCGCCCTTATTCGACTCACTATAGAAGTTCCTATTCTCTAGAAAGTATAGGA
ACTTCACTTCATTTTATTTAAATTTGCGGCCGCTATGTCTGATAAAAGGATGTAACATAGGCAAGCTGCT
CGTGAGTGTTGAGTACGAACCTTAGATCCAAATCACCCGCACCCACGGATATACTTGCTTGAATATACAG
TAGTAAGGAGTTTGGCGCCCGTTTTTTCGAGCCCCACACGTTTCGGTGAGTATGAGCGGCGGCAGATTCG
AGCGTTTCCGGTTTCCGCGGCTGGACGAGAGCCCATGATGGGGGCTCCCACCACCAGCAATCAGGGCCCT
GATTACACACCCACCTGTAATGTCATGCTGTTCATCGTGGTTAATGCTGCTGTGTGCTGTGTGTGTGTGT
TGTTTGGCGCTCATTGTTGCGTTATGCAGCGTACACCACAATATTGGAAGCTTATTAGCCTTTCTATTTT
TTCGTTTGCAAGGCTTAACAACATTGCTGTGGAGAGGGATGGGGATATGGAGGCCGCTGGAGGGAGTCGG
AGAGGCGTTTTGGAGCGGCTTGGCCTGGCGCCCAGCTCGCGAAACGCACCTAGGACCCTTTGGCACGCCG
AAATGTGCCACTTTTCAGTCTAGTAACGCCTTACCTACGTCATTCCATGCATGCATGTTTGCGCCTTTTT
TCCCTTGCCCTTGATCGCCACACAGTACAGTGCACTGTACAGTGGAGGTTTTGGGGGGGTCTTAGATGGG
AGCTAAAAGCGGCCTAGCGGTACACTAGTGGGATTGTATGGAGTGGCATGGAGCCTAGGTGGAGCCTGAC
AGGACGCACGACCGGCTAGCCCGTGACAGACGATGGGTGGCTCCTGTTGTCCACCGCGTACAAATGTTTG
GGCCAAAGTCTTGTCAGCCTTGCTTGCGAACCTAATTCCCAATTTTGTCACTTCGCACCCCCATTGATCG
AGCCCTAACCCCTGCCCATCAGGCAATCCAATTAAGCTCGCATTGTCTGCCTTGTTTAGTTTGGCTCCTG
CCCGTTTCGGCGTCCACTTGCACAAACACAAACAAGCATTATATATAAGGCTCGTCTCTCCCTCCCAACC
ACACTCACTTTTTTGCCCGTCTTCCCTTGCTAACACAAAAGTCAAGAACACAAACAACCACCCCAACCCC
CTTACACACAAGACATATCTACAGCAATGGGTAAAAAGCCTGAACTCACCGCGACGTCTGTCGAGAAGTT
TCTGATCGAAAAGTTCGACAGCGTCTCCGACCTGATGCAGCTCTCGGAGGGCGAAGAATCTCGTGCTTTC
AGCTTCGATGTAGGAGGGCGTGGATATGTCCTGCGGGTAAATAGCTGCGCCGATGGTTTCTACAAAGATC
GTTATGTTTATCGGCACTTTGCATCGGCCGCGCTCCCGATTCCGGAAGTGCTTGACATTGGGGAATTCAG
CGAGAGCCTGACCTATTGCATCTCCCGCCGTGCACAGGGTGTCACGTTGCAAGACCTGCCTGAAACCGAA
CTGCCCGCTGTTCTGCAGCCGGTCGCGGAGGCAATGGATGCCATTGCTGCGGCCGATCTTAGCCAGACGA
GCGGGTTCGGCCCATTCGGACCGCAAGGAATCGGTCAATACACTACATGGCGTGATTTCATATGCGCGAT
TGCTGATCCCCATGTGTATCACTGGCAAACTGTGATGGACGACACCGTCAGTGCGTCCGTCGCGCAGGCT
CTCGATGAGCTGATGCTTTGGGCCGAGGACTGCCCCGAAGTCCGGCACCTCGTGCACGCGGATTTCGGCT
CCAACAATGTCCTGACGGACAATGGCCGCATAACAGCGGTCATTGACTGGAGCGAGGCGATGTTCGGGGA
TTCCCAATACGAGGTCGCCAACATCTTCTTCTGGAGGCCGTGGTTGGCTTGTATGGAGCAGCAGACGCGC
TACTTCGAGCGGAGGCATCCGGAGCTTGCAGGATCGCCGCGGCTCCGGGCGTATATGCTCCGCATTGGTC
TTGACCAACTCTATCAGAGCTTGGTTGACGGCAATTTCGATGATGCAGCTTGGGCGCAGGGTCGATGCGA
CGCAATCGTCCGATCCGGAGCCGGGACTGTCGGGCGTACACAAATCGCCCGCAGAAGCGCGGCCGTCTGG
ACCGATGGCTGTGTAGAAGTACTCGCCGATAGTGGAAACCGACGCCCCAGCACTCGTCCGAGGGCAAAGG
AATAATCATGTAATTAGTTATGTCACGCTTACATTCACGCCCTCCCCCCACATCCGCTCTAACCGAAAAG
GAAGGAGTTAGACAACCTGAAGTCTAGGTCCCTATTTATTTTTTTATAGTTATGTTAGTATTAAGAACGT
TATTTATATTTCAAATTTTTCTTTTTTTTCTGTACAGACGCGTGTACGCATGTAACATTATACTGAAAAC
CTTGCTTGAGAAGGTTTTGGGACGCTCGAGCAGGCTTGGAGGCGACGTGGCAGTGGCTCGCGGGAGGATC
GGCGGGAAACTCCGGGATATCCGTCGAGAGTTTACACGTGAATGGGCAGCGCAATCCGTTGACGACGATA
CGACTGGCAAAGTAGCGACGATACCTGCCAGACAGGTGACATGTGCAGGCCGCACTAACAAGGAAACGGG
CGCTGGGGGGGGCGGGCTTCTAGACTTTGCCCTTGAACAGGAATCTAGTGGGGGCTTGTCTTTCCGCCAA
TGGGGGAGCGCCTGTTGAGCGACCGTGCATGCTGGAACGCCAAGTGTATGTACAGCTGGTGGTCTCGCAG
CGGTATGTGACGGGACTTACATCTCTCGTTTTTTCATGACCACGTTTTCACAGGCTCGGAGGTACGTTAA
AGTTTTGAAGGCTGCATCTGAACCGAGGTATGGGGGAGTTTGAACAGCAACAGTGTTGGGGCTGAGGGGG
CCAAGATCGGGGCAAGCAGAGGTCTTAGATCAATTGTGGGGATCCCAAAGGGCTCGTTATCACCTTTTTC
CACCCAATTCGGGTCCCAATTGATCCACTACTGGCTTGCCCAAGTTACCCCAGAAATGCCGCCCCGGATT
TCTCCAAAAACCTAATAAGCTTCATGGAACTTGGTGGAAGTGACTTTCTACAGAGTGGAGAGAACCGTGG
ACACGTGGCAATGGCGCTGACCGTGTCCCCGAGCCGAATCGACGTGAGGGGAGAACGGAGTATCTGCGGT
CATGTGACCTTCCAGAGCGGCGTCGCCAGTGTGCACGCGGTGACCCCCAGTTTGGGTCTCTGTCACACGC
ATACTACCTCGGCTCTCCACATGCTGAACTTTATCTTTCGTGGGGATCATACCGAAAGTTGCAACTACCA
GGTGTATATAAAGCCTGGTAGACTCCCCCCACTTTGGACCTCATCCAACCAAGACACACAAAAATGGACC
GACTTAACAACCTCGCCACCCAGCTCGAGCAGAACCCCGCCAA
Features (pLannotate 1.2.2; 15 found; start..end, strand, type, name):
    367..437     +  ncRNA          tRNA: Accession: RF00005 - tRNA
    459..533     +  misc_RNA       gRNA scaffold: guide RNA scaffold for the Streptococcus pyogenes CRISPR/Cas9 system
    737..904     +  CDS            CCR4 (fragment): CCR4_YARLI - Protein inferred from homology: Swiss-Prot protein existence level 3. Acts as catalytic component of the CCR4-NOT core complex, which in the nucleus seems to be a general transcription factor, and in the cytoplasm the major mRNA deadenylase involved in mRNA turnover (By similarity). Ccr4 has 3'-5' RNase activity with a strong preference for polyadenylated substrates and also low exonuclease activity towards single-stranded DNA (By similarity). From Yarrowia lipolytica (strain CLIB 122 / E 150) (Yeast) (Candida lipolytica).
    938..971     -  protein_bind   FRT (minimal): supports FLP-mediated excision but not integration (Turan and Bode, 2011) FLP recombinase from the Saccharomyces cerevisiae 2μ plasmid
   1015..1055    -  terminator     rrnB T1 terminator (fragment): transcription terminator T1 from the E. coli rrnB gene
   1057..1172    -  ncRNA          5S rRNA: Accession: RF00001 - 5S ribosomal RNA
   1203..1227    +  CDS            KanR (fragment): aminoglycoside phosphotransferase; aph(3')-Ia; confers resistance to kanamycin
   1257..1353    +  promoter       AmpR promoter (fragment): bla
   1356..2216    +  CDS            AmpR: β-lactamase; bla; confers resistance to ampicillin, carbenicillin, and related antibiotics
   2338..2926    +  rep_origin     ori: high-copy-number ColE1/pMB1/pBR322/pUC origin of replication
   3151..3168    +  terminator     rrnB T2 terminator (fragment): transcription terminator T2 from the E. coli rrnB gene
   3193..3212    -  CDS            lacZα (fragment): LacZα fragment of β-galactosidase; lacZ fragment
   3682..3715    +  protein_bind   FRT (minimal): supports FLP-mediated excision but not integration (Turan and Bode, 2011) FLP recombinase from the Saccharomyces cerevisiae 2μ plasmid
   4863..5884    +  CDS            HygR (fragment): aminoglycoside phosphotransferase from E. coli; aph(4)-Ia; confers resistance to hygromycin
   5886..6119    +  terminator     CYC1 terminator (fragment): S. cerevisiae CYC1; transcription terminator for CYC1
