[The description below was written by a language model from this plasmid's Addgene catalogue record and pLannotate feature annotations shown in this document.]
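Description:
pCfb13207 is a 7.1 kb yeast vector for genome editing in Yarrowia lipolytica, built by Gibson cloning on the depositing laboratory's own backbone. It serves as the base plasmid of the TUNEYALI gene-expression tuning system for the transcription factor designated TF17 (YALI1_B19962g). It is maintained in E. coli through a high-copy ColE1/pUC-type origin and the AmpR β-lactamase gene. Selection in yeast relies on a hygromycin phosphotransferase (HygR) coding sequence followed by a CYC1 terminator. The record does not name the promoter driving HygR, and no yeast replication element is annotated.

The payload combines a CRISPR guide with a repair template for the same locus. A tRNA element lies directly upstream of the spacer position and the Streptococcus pyogenes Cas9 gRNA scaffold. This layout is consistent with tRNA-based expression and processing of the guide, although the record does not describe the arrangement explicitly. No Cas9 gene is annotated, so the nuclease is presumably supplied separately, for example by the host strain. The homology arm matching TF17 is not labelled as such in the feature table. The short Y. lipolytica CCR4 fragment detected just downstream of the scaffold may be part of this genomic region, but that is an inference. Two minimal FRT sites flank the bacterial backbone segment, and the small KanR, lacZα, rrnB terminator and 5S rRNA hits appear to be remnants of earlier cloning.

According to the depositor, the plasmid can be used in two ways. Promoters can be inserted by Golden Gate assembly to build libraries that replace the native TF17 promoter and tune its expression, or the plasmid can be used directly to knock out TF17.
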