Addgene plasmid #219882: pCfb13207
Purpose: The base plasmid of TUNEYALI for TF17
Depositing lab: Irina Borodina. Depositing organization: Danmarks Tekniske Universitet. Publication: High-throughput metabolic engineering of Yarrowia lipolytica through gene expression tuning. Jiang W, Wang S, Ahlheit D, Fumagalli T, Yang Z, Ramanathan S, Jiang X, Weber T, Dahlin J, Borodina I. Proc Natl Acad Sci U S A. 2025 Jun 10;122(23):e2426686122. doi: 10.1073/pnas.2426686122. Epub 2025 Jun 3. PubMed 40460129.
Backbone
  Vector backbone: Our own backbone
  Vector type: Yeast Expression
  Selectable markers: Hygromycin
Growth in bacteria
  Bacterial resistance: Ampicillin, 100 μg/mL
  Growth temperature: 37°C
  Growth strain: DH5alpha
  Copy number: High Copy
Gene/Insert
  Gene/Insert name: Contains gRNA targeting TF17 (YALI1_B19962g) and homologous arm matching TF17
  gRNA/shRNA sequence: TTATCACGAAGTCATCGACA
  Species: Yarrowia lipolytica
  Cloning method: Gibson Cloning
Terms and licenses: Academic/Nonprofit Terms; Industry Terms: Not Available to Industry
Depositor comments: This plasmid contains gRNA targeting TF17 (YALI1_B19962g) and homologous arm matching TF17, which can be used for library construction by inserting promoters using a golden gate or directly knocking TF17 out.
How to cite: pCfb13207 was a gift from Irina Borodina (Addgene plasmid # 219882 ; http://n2t.net/addgene:219882 ; RRID:Addgene_219882)
